>Addgene plasmid #157240 | pD649-HAsp-BTN3A1-COMP5AP-AviTag-9xHis | addgene full sequence | sequence record 466827 | Addgene NGS Result
TTTCAATATTATTGAAGCATTTATCAGGGTTATTGTCTCATGAGCGGATACATATTTGAATGTATTTAGA
AAAATAAACAAATAGGGGTCAGTGTTACAACCAATTAACCAATTCTGAACATTATCGCGAGCCCATTTAT
ACCTGAATATGGCTCATAACACCCCTTGCTCATGACCAAAATCCCTTAACGTGAGTTACGCGCGCGTCGT
TCCACTGAGCGTCAGACCCCGTAGAAAAGATCAAAGGATCTTCTTGAGATCCTTTTTTTCTGCGCGTAAT
CTGCTGCTTGCAAACAAAAAAACCACCGCTACCAGCGGTGGTTTGTTTGCCGGATCAAGAGCTACCAACT
CTTTTTCCGAAGGTAACTGGCTTCAGCAGAGCGCAGATACCAAATACTGTTCTTCTAGTGTAGCCGTAGT
TAGCCCACCACTTCAAGAACTCTGTAGCACCGCCTACATACCTCGCTCTGCTAATCCTGTTACCAGTGGC
TGCTGCCAGTGGCGATAAGTCGTGTCTTACCGGGTTGGACTCAAGACGATAGTTACCGGATAAGGCGCAG
CGGTCGGGCTGAACGGGGGGTTCGTGCACACAGCCCAGCTTGGAGCGAACGACCTACACCGAACTGAGAT
ACCTACAGCGTGAGCTATGAGAAAGCGCCACGCTTCCCGAAGGGAGAAAGGCGGACAGGTATCCGGTAAG
CGGCAGGGTCGGAACAGGAGAGCGCACGAGGGAGCTTCCAGGGGGAAACGCCTGGTATCTTTATAGTCCT
GTCGGGTTTCGCCACCTCTGACTTGAGCGTCGATTTTTGTGATGCTCGTCAGGGGGGCGGAGCCTATGGA
AAAACGCCAGCAACGCGGCCTTTTTACGGTTCCTGGCCTTTTGCTGGCCTTTTGCTCACATGTTCTTTCC
TGCGTTATCCCCTGATTCTGTGGATAACCGTATTACCGCCTTTGAGTGAGCTGATACCGCTCGCCGCAGC
CGAACGACCGAGCGCAGCGAGTCAGTGAGCGAGGAAGCGGAAGGCGAGAGTAGGGAACTGCCAGGCATCA
AACTAAGCAGAAGGCCCCTGACGGATGGCCTTTTTGCGTTTCTACAAACTCTTTCTGTGTTGTAAAACGA
CGGCCAGTCTTAAGCTCGGGCCCCCTGGGCGGTTCTGATAACGAGTAATCGTTAATCCGCAAATAACGTA
AAAACCCGCTTCGGCGGGTTTTTTTATGGGGGGAGTTTAGGGAAAGAGCATTTGTCAGAATATTTAAGGG
CGCCTGTCACTTTGCTTGATATATGAGAATTATTTAACCTTATAAATGAGAAAAAAGCAACGCACTTTAA
ATAAGATACGTTGCTTTTTCGATTGATGAACACCTATAATTAAACTATTCATCTATTATTTATGATTTTT
TGTATATACAATATTTCTAGTTTGTTAAAGAGAATTAAGAAAATAAATCTCGAAAATAATAAAGGGAAAA
TCAGTTTTTGATATCAAAATTATACATGTCAACGATAATACAAAATATAATACAAACTATAAGATGTTAT
CAGTATTTATTATCATTTAGAATAAATTTTGTGTCGCCCTTAATTGTGAGCGGATAACAATTACGAGCTT
CATGCACAGTGGCGTTGACTCAATATTGGCCATTAGCCATATTATTCATTGGTTATATAGCATAAATCAA
TATTGGCTATTGGCCATTGCATACGTTGTATCTATATCATAATATGTACATTTATATTGGCTCATGTCCA
ATATGACCGCCATGTTGGCATTGATTATTGACTAGTTATTAATAGTAATCAATTACGGGGTCATTAGTTC
ATAGCCCATATATGGAGTTCCGCGTTACATAACTTACGGTAAATGGCCCGCCTGGCTGACCGCCCAACGA
CCCCCGCCCATTGACGTCAATAATGACGTATGTTCCCATAGTAACGCCAATAGGGACTTTCCATTGACGT
CAATGGGTGGAGTATTTACGGTAAACTGCCCACTTGGCAGTACATCAAGTGTATCATATGCCAAGTACGC
CCCCTATTGACGTCAATGACGGTAAATGGCCCGCCTGGCATTATGCCCAGTACATGACCTTATGGGACTT
TCCTACTTGGCAGTACATCTACGTATTAGTCATCGCTATTACCATGGTGATGCGGTTTTGGCAGTACATC
AATGGGCGTGGATAGCGGTTTGACTCACGGGGATTTCCAAGTCTCCACCCCATTGACGTCAATGGGAGTT
TGTTTTGGCACCAAAATCAACGGGACTTTCCAAAATGTCGTAACAACTCCGCCCCATTGACGCAAATGGG
CGGTAGGCGTGTACGGTGGGAGGTCTATATAAGCAGAGCTCGTTTAGTGAACCGTCAGATCGCCTGGAGA
CGCCATCCACGCTGTTTTGACCTCCATAGAAGACACCGGGACCGATCCAGCCTCCGCGGCCGGGAACGGT
GCATTGGAACGCGGATTCCCCGTGCCAAGAGTGACGTAAGTACCGCCTATAGAGTCTATAGGCCCACCCC
CTTGGCTTCGTTAGAACGCGGCTACAATTAATACATAACCTTATGTATCATACACATACGATTTAGGTGA
CACTATAGAATAACATCCACTTTGCCTTTCTCTCCACAGGTGTCCACTCCCAGGTCCAACTGCACCTCGG
TTCTATCGAAAACGCGCCTGCTAGCGCCACCATGAAGACCATCATTGCCCTGAGCTACATCTTCTGCCTG
GTGTTCGCTGCGGCC
[642 nt withheld, positions 2746-3387]
CGGAGCGCCCAGAGATGGATTGCTGCTCTTGCCGGTGGCGCGCCGGAAGATCAAGTTGATCCAAGATTGA
TTGATGGCAAGGGCGGATCTCTGGAGGTGCTGTTCCAGGGACCAGGCGGAAGCGGCAATCCCGGCGGCGA
TCTGGCCCCCCAGATGCTGCGCGAGCTGCAGGAGACCAATGCCGCCCTGCAGGACGTGCGCGAGCTGCTG
CGCCACCGCGTGAAGGAGATCACCTTCCTGAAGAACACCGTGATGGAGTGCGACGCCTGCGGTATGCAGC
CCTCTAGAGGCTCCGGCTCCATCATCCCAGTTGAGGAGGAGAACCCGGACTTCTGGAACCGCGAGGCAGC
CGAGGCCCTGGGTGCCGCCAAGAAGCTGCAGCCTGCACAGACAGCCGCCAAGAACCTCATCATCTTCCTG
GGCGATGGGATGGGGGTGTCTACGGTGACAGCTGCCAGGATCCTAAAAGGGCAGAAGAAGGACAAACTGG
GGCCTGAGATACCCCTGGCCATGGACCGCTTCCCATATGTGGCTCTGTCCAAGACATACAATGTAGACAA
ACATGTGCCAGACAGTGGAGCCACAGCCACGGCCTACCTGTGCGGGGTCAAGGGCAACTTCCAGACCATT
GGCTTGAGTGCAGCCGCCCGCTTTAACCAGTGCAACACGACACGCGGCAACGAGGTCATCTCCGTGATGA
ATCGGGCCAAGAAAGCAGGGAAGTCAGTGGGAGTGGTAACCACCACACGAGTGCAGCACGCCTCGCCAGC
CGGCACCTACGCCCACACGGTGAACCGCAACTGGTACTCGGACGCCGACGTGCCTGCCTCGGCCCGCCAG
GAGGGGTGCCAGGACATCGCTACGCAGCTCATCTCCAACATGGACATTGACGTGATCCTAGGTGGAGGCC
GAAAGTACATGTTTCGCATGGGAACCCCAGACCCTGAGTACCCAGATGACTACAGCCAAGGTGGGACCAG
GCTGGACGGGAAGAATCTGGTGCAGGAATGGCTGGCGAAGCGCCAGGGTGCCCGGTATGTGTGGAACCGC
ACTGAGCTCATGCAGGCTTCCCTGGACCCGTCTGTGACCCATCTCATGGGTCTCTTTGAGCCTGGAGACA
TGAAATACGAGATCCACCGAGACTCCACACTGGACCCCTCCCTGATGGAGATGACAGAGGCTGCCCTGCG
CCTGCTGAGCAGGAACCCCCGCGGCTTCTTCCTCTTCGTGGAGGGTGGTCGCATCGACCATGGTCATCAT
GAAAGCAGGGCTTACCGGGCACTGACTGAGACGATCATGTTCGACGACGCCATTGAGAGGGCGGGCCAGC
TCACCAGCGAGGAGGACACGCTGAGCCTCGTCACTGCCGACCACTCCCACGTCTTCTCCTTCGGAGGCTA
CCCCCTGCGAGGGAGCTCCATCTTCGGGCTGGCCCCTGGCAAGGCCCGGGACAGGAAGGCCTACACGGTC
CTCCTATACGGAAACGGTCCAGGCTATGTGCTCAAGGACGGCGCCCGGCCGGATGTTACCGAGAGCGAGA
GCGGGAGCCCCGAGTATCGGCAGCAGTCAGCAGTGCCCCTGGACGAAGAGACCCACGCAGGCGAGGACGT
GGCGGTGTTCGCGCGCGGCCCGCAGGCGCACCTGGTTCACGGCGTGCAGGAGCAGACCTTCATAGCGCAC
GTCATGGCCTTCGCCGCCTGCCTGGAGCCCTACACCGCCTGCGACCTGGCGCCCCCCGCCGGCACCACCG
ACGCCGCGCACCCGGGTGGCGGAGGACTGAACGACATCTTCGAGGCTCAGAAAATCGAATGGCACGAACA
TCACCATCACCATCACCATCACCATTAAGGCCGGCCTGTAGTCACTGGCACAACGCGTTACCCGGTAAGC
CAATCGGGTATACACGGTCGTCATACTGCAGACAGGGTTCTTCTACTTTGCAAGATAGTCTTGAGTAGTA
AAATAAATAGATAGAGAAAATCAGCCTCGACTGTGCCTTCTAGTTGCCAGCCATCTGTTGTTTGCCCCTC
CCCCGTGCCTTCCTTGACCCTGGAAGGTGCCACTCCCACTGTCCTTTCCTAATAAAATGAGGAAATTGCA
TCACAACACTCAACCCTATCTCGGTCTATTCTTTTGATTTATAAGGGATTTTGCCGATTTCGGCCTATTG
GTTAAAAAATGAGCTGATTTAACAAAAATTTAACGCGAATTAATTCTGTGGAATGTGTGTCAGTTAGGGT
GTGGAAAGTCCCCAGGCTCCCCAGCAGGCAGAAGTATGCAAAGCATGCATCTCAATTAGTCAGCAACCAG
GTGTGGAAAGTCCCCAGGCTCCCCAGCAGGCAGAAGTATGCAAAGCATGCATCTCAATTAGTCAGCAACC
ATAGTCCCGCCCCTAACTCCGCCCATCCCGCCCCTAACTCCGCCCAGTTCCGCCCATTCTCCGCCCCATG
GCTGACTAATTTTTTTTATTTATGCAGAGGCCGAGGCCGCCTCTGCCTCTGAGCTATTCCAGAAGTAGTG
AGGAGGCTTTTTTGGAGGCCTAGGCTTTTGCAAAAAGCTCCCGGGAGCTTGTATATCCATTTTCGGATCT
GATCAGCACGTGTTGACAATTAATCATCGGCATAGTATATCGGCATAGTATAATACGACAAGGTGAGGAA
CTAAACCATGACCGAGTACAAGCCCACGGTGCGCCTCGCCACCCGCGACGACGTCCCCAGGGCCGTACGC
ACCCTCGCCGCCGCGTTCGCCGACTACCCCGCCACGCGCCACACCGTCGATCCGGACCGCCACATCGAGC
GGGTCACCGAGCTGCAAGAACTCTTCCTCACGCGCGTCGGGCTCGACATCGGCAAGGTGTGGGTCGCGGA
CGACGGCGCCGCGGTGGCGGTCTGGACCACGCCGGAGAGCGTCGAAGCGGGGGCGGTGTTCGCCGAGATC
GGCCCGCGCATGGCCGAGTTGAGCGGTTCCCGGCTGGCCGCGCAGCAACAGATGGAAGGCCTCCTGGCGC
CGCACCGGCCCAAGGAGCCCGCGTGGTTCCTGGCCACCGTCGGCGTCTCGCCCGACCACCAGGGCAAGGG
TCTGGGCAGCGCCGTCGTGCTCCCCGGAGTGGAGGCGGCCGAGCGCGCCGGGGTGCCCGCCTTCCTGGAG
ACATCCGCGCCCCGCAACCTCCCCTTCTACGAGCGGCTCGGCTTCACCGTCACCGCCGACGTCGAGGTGC
CCGAAGGACCGCGCACCTGGTGCATGACCCGCAAGCCCGGTGCCTGACACGTGCTACGAGATTTCGATTC
CACCGCCGCCTTCTATGAAAGGTTGGGCTTCGGAATCGTTTTCCGGGACGCCGGCTGGATGATCCTCCAG
CGCGGGGATCTCATGCTGGAGTTCTTCGCCCACCCCAACTTGTTTATTGCAGCTTATAATGGTTACAAAT
AAAGCAATAGCATCACAAATTTCACAAATAAAGCATTTTTTTCACTGCATTCTAGTTGTGGTTTGTCCAA
ACTCATCAATGTATCTTATCATGTCTGTATACCGTCGACCTCTAGCTAGAGCTTGGCGTAATCATGGTCA
TTACCAATGCTTAATCAGTGAGGCACCTATCTCAGCGATCTGTCTATTTCGTTCATCCATAGTTGCCTGA
CTCCCCGTCGTGTAGATAACTACGATACGGGAGGGCTTACCATCTGGCCCCAGCGCTGCGATGATACCGC
GAGAACCACGCTCACCGGCTCCGGATTTATCAGCAATAAACCAGCCAGCCGGAAGGGCCGAGCGCAGAAG
TGGTCCTGCAACTTTATCCGCCTCCATCCAGTCTATTAATTGTTGCCGGGAAGCTAGAGTAAGTAGTTCG
CCAGTTAATAGTTTGCGCAACGTTGTTGCCATCGCTACAGGCATCGTGGTGTCACGCTCGTCGTTTGGTA
TGGCTTCATTCAGCTCCGGTTCCCAACGATCAAGGCGAGTTACATGATCCCCCATGTTGTGCAAAAAAGC
GGTTAGCTCCTTCGGTCCTCCGATCGTTGTCAGAAGTAAGTTGGCCGCAGTGTTATCACTCATGGTTATG
GCAGCACTGCATAATTCTCTTACTGTCATGCCATCCGTAAGATGCTTTTCTGTGACTGGTGAGTACTCAA
CCAAGTCATTCTGAGAATAGTGTATGCGGCGACCGAGTTGCTCTTGCCCGGCGTCAATACGGGATAATAC
CGCGCCACATAGCAGAACTTTAAAAGTGCTCATCATTGGAAAACGTTCTTCGGGGCGAAAACTCTCAAGG
ATCTTACCGCTGTTGAGATCCAGTTCGATGTAACCCACTCGTGCACCCAACTGATCTTCAGCATCTTTTA
CTTTCACCAGCGTTTCTGGGTGAGCAAAAACAGGAAGGCAAAATGCCGCAAAAAAGGGAATAAGGGCGAC
ACGGAAATGTTGAATACTCATATTCTTCCTT
Features (pLannotate 1.2.2; 24 found; start..end, strand, type, name):
    119..143     -  CDS            KanR (fragment): aminoglycoside phosphotransferase; aph(3')-Ia; confers resistance to kanamycin
    254..842     +  rep_origin     ori: high-copy-number ColE1/pMB1/pBR322/pUC origin of replication
   1067..1084    +  terminator     rrnB T2 terminator (fragment): transcription terminator T2 from the E. coli rrnB gene
   1109..1128    -  CDS            lacZα (fragment): LacZα fragment of β-galactosidase; lacZ fragment
   1584..1600    +  protein_bind   lac operator: The lac repressor binds to the lac operator to inhibit transcription in E. coli. This inhibition can be relieved by adding lactose or isopropyl-β-D-thiogalactopyranoside (IPTG). lac repressor encoded by lacI
   1843..2146    +  enhancer       CMV enhancer: human cytomegalovirus immediate early enhancer
   2147..2350    +  promoter       CMV promoter: human cytomegalovirus (CMV) immediate early promoter
   2486..2529    +  intron         CMV intron (fragment): modified intron A from human cytomegalovirus
   2581..2599    +  promoter       SP6 promoter: promoter for bacteriophage SP6 RNA polymerase
   2603..2640    +  CDS            IgH signal sequence (fragment): signal sequence from the mouse immunoglobulin heavy chain variable region
   2743..3432    +  CDS            BTN3A2 (fragment) (sequence partly withheld): BT3A2_HUMAN - Also known as BT3.2, BTF3, BTF4. Experimental evidence at protein level: Swiss-Prot protein existence level 1. Plays a role in T-cell responses in the adaptive immune response. Inhibits the release of IFNG from activated T-cells. From Homo sapiens (Human).
   3520..3699    +  CDS            Comp (fragment): COMP_RAT - Experimental evidence at protein level: Swiss-Prot protein existence level 1. May play a role in the structural integrity of cartilage via its interaction with other extracellular matrix proteins such as the collagens and fibronectin. Can mediate the interaction of chondrocytes with the cartilage extracellular matrix through interaction with cell surface integrin receptors. Could play a role in the pathogenesis of osteoarthritis. Potent suppressor of apoptosis in both primary chondrocytes and transformed cells. Suppresses apoptosis by blocking the activation of caspase-3 and by indu
   3687..5139    +  CDS            SEAP (fragment): secreted alkaline phosphatase from human placenta The natural enzyme has a C-terminal transmembrane sequence that is replaced by a GPI anchor.
   5164..5205    +  CDS            AviTag™ (fragment): peptide tag that allows for enzymatic biotinylation
   5209..5232    +  CDS            8xHis: 8xHis affinity tag
   5378..5489    +  polyA_signal   bGH poly(A) signal: bovine growth hormone polyadenylation signal
   5490..5598    +  rep_origin     f1 ori (fragment): f1 bacteriophage origin of replication; arrow indicates direction of (+) strand synthesis
   5612..5941    +  promoter       SV40 promoter: SV40 enhancer and early promoter
   5989..6036    +  promoter       EM7 promoter: synthetic bacterial promoter&nbsp
   6055..6654    +  CDS            PuroR (fragment): puromycin N-acetyltransferase; pac from Streptomyces; confers resistance to puromycin
   6664..6789    +  CDS            ble (fragment): BLE_KLEPN - Experimental evidence at protein level: Swiss-Prot protein existence level 1. Binding protein with a strong affinity to the bleomycin family of antibiotics. Binds to CL990; an antimitotic-antibiotic compound. From Klebsiella pneumoniae.
   6784..6905    +  polyA_signal   SV40 poly(A) signal: SV40 polyadenylation signal
   6958..7818    -  CDS            AmpR: β-lactamase; bla; confers resistance to ampicillin, carbenicillin, and related antibiotics
   7821..89      -  promoter       AmpR promoter (fragment) (across the origin): bla
