[The description below was written by a language model from this plasmid's Addgene catalogue record and pLannotate feature annotations shown in this document.]
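Description:
pD649-HAsp-BTN3A1-COMP5AP-AviTag-9xHis is a mammalian expression plasmid built on the pD649 backbone for producing a secreted, multimerised form of the extracellular domain of human BTN3A1 (CD277), a butyrophilin-family immunoglobulin-superfamily surface protein. It is maintained in E. coli as a high-copy plasmid through a ColE1/pUC-type origin and selected with ampicillin via a full-length β-lactamase gene. The annotated sequence also carries an SV40 promoter/EM7 promoter unit driving a puromycin N-acetyltransferase gene with an SV40 polyadenylation signal, which could allow puromycin selection in mammalian cells, although the catalogue entry does not mention this use. Short kanamycin-resistance, lacZα, ble and f1 origin matches are only fragments.

Expression is driven by the CMV enhancer and immediate-early promoter, followed by a partial CMV intron A and an SP6 promoter that provides a sequencing primer site and potentially in vitro transcription. The open reading frame begins with a signal peptide (named HAsp in the construct; the annotation tool matches a fragment to an immunoglobulin heavy-chain leader), then the roughly 675 bp BTN3A1 ectodomain cloned between retained NotI and AscI sites. The automated annotation labels this segment BTN3A2, most likely reflecting the close similarity of these paralogues' ectodomains rather than a different insert. Downstream, on the backbone, come the pentamerising coiled-coil of rat cartilage oligomeric matrix protein, human placental alkaline phosphatase, an AviTag for enzymatic biotinylation and a polyhistidine tag (9xHis by name, annotated as 8xHis), ending at a bGH polyadenylation signal. The resulting pentameric, enzyme-labelled protein suits high-avidity detection of weak extracellular interactions, consistent with its origin in a human IgSF cell-surface interactome screen. The depositor notes that some plasmids in the collection may carry an IS4-like transposase upstream of the CMV promoter; none is annotated here.
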