Addgene plasmid #157240: pD649-HAsp-BTN3A1-COMP5AP-AviTag-9xHis
Purpose: Mammalian expression of cell-surface protein extracellular domain fused to COMP5AP-AviTag-9xHis. Protein is secreted from cells.
Depositing lab: Chris Garcia. Depositing organization: Stanford University. Publication: A Human IgSF Cell-Surface Interactome Reveals a Complex Network of Protein-Protein Interactions. Wojtowicz WM, Vielmetter J, Fernandes RA, Siepe DH, Eastman CL, Chisholm GB, Cox S, Klock H, Anderson PW, Rue SM, Miller JJ, Glaser SM, Bragstad ML, Vance J, Lam AW, Lesley SA, Zinn K, Garcia KC. Cell. 2020 Aug 20;182(4):1027-1043.e17. doi: 10.1016/j.cell.2020.07.025. PubMed 32822567.
Backbone
  Vector backbone: pD649
  Backbone size w/o insert (bp): 7153
  Vector type: Mammalian Expression
Growth in bacteria
  Bacterial resistance: Ampicillin, 100 μg/mL
  Growth temperature: 37°C
  Growth strain: DH5alpha
  Copy number: High Copy
Gene/Insert
  Gene/Insert name: BTN3A1 (alt name: BT3A1)
  Species: H. sapiens (human)
  Insert size (bp): 675
  Entrez Gene: BTN3A1 (a.k.a. BT3.1, BTF5, BTN3.1, CD277)
  Promoter: CMV/SP6
  Tag / fusion protein: COMP5AP-AviTag-9xHis (C terminal on backbone)
  Cloning method: Restriction Enzyme; 5′ cloning site GCGGCCGC (not destroyed); 3′ cloning site GGCGCGCC (not destroyed)
  Sequencing primers: 5′ ATTTAGGTGACACTATAG; 3′ CGTCGCACTCCATCACGGTG
Resource information
  A portion of this plasmid was derived from a plasmid made by: synthesis by ThermoFisher
Terms and licenses: Academic/Nonprofit Terms; Industry Terms: Not Available to Industry
Depositor comments: Some plasmids in this collection may have an IS4-like element ISVsa5 family transposase upstream of the CMV promoter.
How to cite: pD649-HAsp-BTN3A1-COMP5AP-AviTag-9xHis was a gift from Chris Garcia (Addgene plasmid # 157240 ; http://n2t.net/addgene:157240 ; RRID:Addgene_157240)
