>Addgene plasmid #157240 | pD649-HAsp-BTN3A1-COMP5AP-AviTag-9xHis | depositor partial sequence | sequence record 303590 | insert (extracellular domain)
[639 nt withheld, positions 1-639]
CGGAGCGCCCAGAGATGGATTGCTGCTCTTGCCGGT
